>Addgene plasmid #127566 | pCRISPaint-sfGFP-3xP3-RFP | addgene full sequence | sequence record 248024 | Addgene NGS Result
CGGTGCGGGCCTCTTCGCTATTACGCCAGCTGGCGAAAGGGGGATGTGCTGCAAGGCGATTAAGTTGGGT
AACGCCAGGGTTTTCCCAGTCACGACGTTGTAAAACGACGGCCAGTGAGCGCGCGTAATACGACTCACTA
TAGGGCGAATTGGGTACAAGCTTCACGACCTGAGGCGCGCCGGGCCAGTACCCAAAAAGCGGGGGGTCCG
GTGGAAGCGGAGGTAGCGCGGCCGCCGTGTCCAAGGGCGAGGAGCTGTTCACCGGCGTGGTGCCCATCCT
GGTGGAGCTGGATGGCGACGTGAACGGCCACAAGTTCAGCGTGCGCGGCGAGGGCGAGGGCGACGCCACC
AACGGCAAGCTGACCCTGAAGTTCATCTGCACCACCGGCAAGCTGCCCGTGCCCTGGCCCACCCTGGTGA
CCACCCTGACCTACGGCGTGCAGTGCTTCAGCCGCTACCCCGATCACATGAAGCAGCACGATTTCTTCAA
GAGCGCCATGCCCGAGGGCTACGTGCAGGAGCGCACCATCAGCTTCAAGGATGACGGCACCTACAAGACC
CGCGCCGAGGTGAAGTTCGAGGGCGATACCCTGGTGAACCGCATCGAGCTGAAGGGCATCGATTTCAAGG
AGGATGGCAACATCCTGGGCCACAAGCTGGAGTACAACTTCAACAGCCACAACGTGTACATCACCGCCGA
TAAGCAGAAGAACGGCATCAAGGCCAACTTCAAGATCCGCCACAATGTGGAGGATGGCTCCGTGCAGCTG
GCCGATCACTACCAGCAGAACACCCCCATCGGCGACGGCCCAGTGCTGCTGCCCGATAACCACTACCTGA
GCACCCAGAGCGTGCTGTCCAAGGACCCCAACGAGAAGCGCGATCACATGGTGCTGCTGGAGTTCGTGAC
CGCCGCCGGCATCACCCTGGGCATGGATGAGCTGTACAAGTAGGGTACCTCTAGAGGATCTTTGTGAAGG
AACCTTACTTCTGTGGTGTGACATAATTGGACAAACTACCTACAGAGATTTAAAGCTCTAAGGTAAATAT
AAAATTTTTAAGTGTATAATGTGTTAAACTACTGATTCTAATTGTTTGTGTATTTTAGATTCCAACCTAT
GGAACTGATGAATGGGAGCAGTGGTGGAATGCCTTTAATGAGGAAAACCTGTTTTGCTCAGAAGAAATGC
CATCTAGTGATGATGAGGCTACTGCTGACTCTCAACATTCTACTCCTCCAAAAAAGAAGAGAAAGGTAGA
AGACCCCAAGGACTTTCCTTCAGAATTGCTAAGTTTTTTGAGTCATGCTGTGTTTAGTAATAGAACTCTT
GCTTGCTTTGCTATTTACACCACAAAGGAAAAAGCTGCACTGCTATACAAGAAAATTATGGAAAAATATT
TGATGTATAGTGCCTTGACTAGAGATCATAATCAGCCATACCACATTTGTAGAGGTTTTACTTGCTTTAA
AAAACCTCCCACACCTCCCCCTGAACCTGAAACATAAAATGAATGCAATTGTTGTTGTTAACTTGTTTAT
TGCAGCTTATAATGGTTACAAATAAAGCAATAGCATCACAAATTTCACAAATAAAGCATTTTTTTCACTG
CATTCTAGTTGTGGTTTGTCCAAACTCATCAATGTATCTTAATAACTTCGTATAATGTATGCTATACGAA
GTTATCGTACGGGATCTAATTCAATTAGAGACTAATTCAATTAGAGCTAATTCAATTAGGATCCAAGCTT
ATCGATTTCGAACCCTCGACCGCCGGAGTATAAATAGAGGCGCTTCGTCTACGGAGCGACAATTCAATTC
AAACAAGCAAAGTGAACACGTCGCTAAGCGAAAGCTAAGCAAATAAACAAGCGCAGCTGAACAAGCTAAA
CAATCGGCTCGAAGCCGGTCGCCACCATGGCCTCCTCCGAGGACGTCATCAAGGAGTTCATGCGCTTCAA
GGTGCGCATGGAGGGCTCCGTGAACGGCCACGAGTTCGAGATCGAGGGCGAGGGCGAGGGCCGCCCCTAC
GAGGGCACCCAGACCGCCAAGCTGAAGGTGACCAAGGGCGGCCCCCTGCCCTTCGCCTGGGACATCCTGT
CCCCCCAGTTCCAGTACGGCTCCAAGGTGTACGTGAAGCACCCCGCCGACATCCCCGACTACAAGAAGCT
GTCCTTCCCCGAGGGCTTCAAGTGGGAGCGCGTGATGAACTTCGAGGACGGCGGCGTGGTGACCGTGACC
CAGGACTCCTCCCTCCAGGACGGCTCCTTCATCTACAAGGTGAAGTTCATCGGCGTGAACTTCCCCTCCG
ACGGCCCCGTAATGCAGAAGAAGACTATGGGCTGGGAGGCGTCCACCGAGCGCCTGTACCCCCGCGACGG
CGTGCTGAAGGGCGAGATCCACAAGGCCCTGAAGCTGAAGGACGGCGGCCACTACCTGGTGGAGTTCAAG
TCCATCTACATGGCCAAGAAGCCCGTGCAGCTGCCCGGCTACTACTACGTGGACTCCAAGCTGGACATCA
CCTCCCACAACGAGGACTACACCATCGTGGAGCAGTACGAGCGCGCCGAGGGCCGCCACCACCTGTTCCT
GTAGGGGCCGCGACTCTAGATCATAATCAGCCATACCACATTTGTAGAGGTTTTACTTGCTTTAAAAAAC
CTCCCACACCTCCCCCTGAACCTGAAACATAAAATGAATGCAATTGTTGTTGTTAACTTGTTTATTGCAG
CTTATAATGGTTACAAATAAAGCAATAGCATCACAAATTTCACAAATAAAGCATTTTTTTCACTGCATTC
TAGTTGTGGTTTGTCCAAACTCATCAATGTATCTTAACCGTCTGTAAGCAGCGAAGGCCCATACGATAAC
TTCGTATAATGTATGCTATACGAAGTTATGAGCTCCAGCTTTTGTTCCCTTTAGTGAGGGTTAATTGCGC
GCTTGGCGTAATCATGGTCATAGCTGTTTCCTGTGTGAAATTGTTATCCGCTCACAATTCCACACAACAT
ACGAGCCGGAAGCATAAAGTGTAAAGCCTGGGGTGCCTAATGAGTGAGCTAACTCACATTAATTGCGTTG
CGCTCACTGCCCGCTTTCCAGTCGGGAAACCTGTCGTGCCAGCTGCATTAATGAATCGGCCAACGCGCGG
GGAGAGGCGGTTTGCGTATTGGGCGCTCTTCCGCTTCCTCGCTCACTGACTCGCTGCGCTCGGTCGTTCG
GCTGCGGCGAGCGGTATCAGCTCACTCAAAGGCGGTAATACGGTTATCCACAGAATCAGGGGATAACGCA
GGAAAGAACATGTGAGCAAAAGGCCAGCAAAAGGCCAGGAACCGTAAAAAGGCCGCGTTGCTGGCGTTTT
TCCATAGGCTCCGCCCCCCTGACGAGCATCACAAAAATCGACGCTCAAGTCAGAGGTGGCGAAACCCGAC
AGGACTATAAAGATACCAGGCGTTTCCCCCTGGAAGCTCCCTCGTGCGCTCTCCTGTTCCGACCCTGCCG
CTTACCGGATACCTGTCCGCCTTTCTCCCTTCGGGAAGCGTGGCGCTTTCTCATAGCTCACGCTGTAGGT
ATCTCAGTTCGGTGTAGGTCGTTCGCTCCAAGCTGGGCTGTGTGCACGAACCCCCCGTTCAGCCCGACCG
CTGCGCCTTATCCGGTAACTATCGTCTTGAGTCCAACCCGGTAAGACACGACTTATCGCCACTGGCAGCA
GCCACTGGTAACAGGATTAGCAGAGCGAGGTATGTAGGCGGTGCTACAGAGTTCTTGAAGTGGTGGCCTA
ACTACGGCTACACTAGAAGAACAGTATTTGGTATCTGCGCTCTGCTGAAGCCAGTTACCTTCGGAAAAAG
AGTTGGTAGCTCTTGATCCGGCAAACAAACCACCGCTGGTAGCGGTGGTTTTTTTGTTTGCAAGCAGCAG
ATTACGCGCAGAAAAAAAGGATCTCAAGAAGATCCTTTGATCTTTTCTACGGGGTCTGACGCTCAGTGGA
ACGAAAACTCACGTTAAGGGATTTTGGTCATGAGATTATCAAAAAGGATCTTCACCTAGATCCTTTTAAA
TTAAAAATGAAGTTTTAAATCAATCTAAAGTATATATGAGTAAACTTGGTCTGACAGTTACCAATGCTTA
ATCAGTGAGGCACCTATCTCAGCGATCTGTCTATTTCGTTCATCCATAGTTGCCTGACTCCCCGTCGTGT
AGATAACTACGATACGGGAGGGCTTACCATCTGGCCCCAGTGCTGCAATGATACCGCGAGACCCACGCTC
ACCGGCTCCAGATTTATCAGCAATAAACCAGCCAGCCGGAAGGGCCGAGCGCAGAAGTGGTCCTGCAACT
TTATCCGCCTCCATCCAGTCTATTAATTGTTGCCGGGAAGCTAGAGTAAGTAGTTCGCCAGTTAATAGTT
TGCGCAACGTTGTTGCCATTGCTACAGGCATCGTGGTGTCACGCTCGTCGTTTGGTATGGCTTCATTCAG
CTCCGGTTCCCAACGATCAAGGCGAGTTACATGATCCCCCATGTTGTGCAAAAAAGCGGTTAGCTCCTTC
GGTCCTCCGATCGTTGTCAGAAGTAAGTTGGCCGCAGTGTTATCACTCATGGTTATGGCAGCACTGCATA
ATTCTCTTACTGTCATGCCATCCGTAAGATGCTTTTCTGTGACTGGTGAGTACTCAACCAAGTCATTCTG
AGAATAGTGTATGCGGCGACCGAGTTGCTCTTGCCCGGCGTCAATACGGGATAATACCGCGCCACATAGC
AGAACTTTAAAAGTGCTCATCATTGGAAAACGTTCTTCGGGGCGAAAACTCTCAAGGATCTTACCGCTGT
TGAGATCCAGTTCGATGTAACCCACTCGTGCACCCAACTGATCTTCAGCATCTTTTACTTTCACCAGCGT
TTCTGGGTGAGCAAAAACAGGAAGGCAAAATGCCGCAAAAAAGGGAATAAGGGCGACACGGAAATGTTGA
ATACTCATACTCTTCCTTTTTCAATATTATTGAAGCATTTATCAGGGTTATTGTCTCATGAGCGGATACA
TATTTGAATGTATTTAGAAAAATAAACAAATAGGGGTTCCGCGCACATTTCCCCGAAAAGTGCCACCTG
[124 nt withheld, positions 5110-5233]
C
[91 nt withheld, positions 5235-5325]
A
[49 nt withheld, positions 5327-5375]
CCTTTGACGTTGGAGTCCACGTTCTTT
[37 nt withheld, positions 5403-5439]
ACCCTATCTCGGTCTATTCTTTTGATTTATAAGGGATTTTGCCGATTTCGGCCTATTGGTTAAAAAAATG
AGCTGATTTAACAAAAATTTAACGCGAATTTTAACAAAATATTAACGCTTACAATTTCCATTCGCCATTC
AGGCTGCGCAACTGTTGGGAAGGGCGAT
Features (pLannotate 1.2.2; 24 found; start..end, strand, type, name):
    126..144     +  promoter       T7 promoter: promoter for bacteriophage T7 RNA polymerase
    240..950     +  CDS            Superfolder GFP: Superfolder GFP is a basic (constitutively fluorescent) green fluorescent protein published in 2005, derived from Aequorea victoria. It is reported to be a very rapidly-maturing weak dimer.
    967..1041    +  CDS            small t antigen (fragment): SV40 (simian virus 40) small t antigen
   1043..1108    +  intron         small t intron: SV40 (simian virus 40) small t antigen intron
   1238..1258    +  CDS            SV40 NLS: nuclear localization signal of SV40 (simian virus 40) large T antigen
   1265..1399    +  CDS            LT_POVHA (fragment): Protein inferred from homology: Swiss-Prot protein existence level 3. Isoform large T antigen is a key early protein essential for both driving viral replication and inducing cellular transformation. Plays a role in viral genome replication by driving entry of quiescent cells into the cell cycle and by autoregulating the synthesis of viral early mRNA. Displays highly oncogenic activities by corrupting the host cellular checkpoint mechanisms that guard cell division and the transcription, replication, and repair of DNA. Participates in the modulation of cellular gene expression preceeding viral
   1424..1507    +  CDS            large T antigen (fragment): large T antigen from SV40 (simian virus 40)
   1530..1651    +  polyA_signal   SV40 poly(A) signal: SV40 polyadenylation signal
   1652..1685    -  protein_bind   loxP: Cre-mediated recombination occurs in the 8-bp core sequence (GCATACAT). Cre recombinase
   1773..1895    +  promoter       hsp70 promoter (fragment): Drosophila melanogaster hsp70Bb promoter
   1917..2591    +  CDS            DsRed-Express: DsRed-Express is a basic (constitutively fluorescent) orange fluorescent protein published in 2002, derived from Discosoma sp.. It is reported to be a rapidly-maturing tetramer with low acid sensitivity.
   2609..2692    +  CDS            large T antigen (fragment): large T antigen from SV40 (simian virus 40)
   2715..2836    +  polyA_signal   SV40 poly(A) signal: SV40 polyadenylation signal
   2866..2899    -  protein_bind   loxP: Cre-mediated recombination occurs in the 8-bp core sequence (GCATACAT). Cre recombinase
   2918..2936    -  promoter       T3 promoter: promoter for bacteriophage T3 RNA polymerase
   2981..2997    -  protein_bind   lac operator: The lac repressor binds to the lac operator to inhibit transcription in E. coli. This inhibition can be relieved by adding lactose or isopropyl-β-D-thiogalactopyranoside (IPTG). lac repressor encoded by lacI
   3005..3035    -  promoter       lac promoter: promoter for the E. coli lac operon
   3050..3071    -  protein_bind   CAP binding site: CAP binding activates transcription in the presence of cAMP. E. coli catabolite activator protein
   3084..3176    -  CDS            lacI (fragment): lac repressor; lacI; The lac repressor binds to the lac operator to inhibit transcription in E. coli. This inhibition can be relieved by adding lactose or isopropyl-β-D-thiogalactopyranoside (IPTG).
   3359..3947    -  rep_origin     ori: high-copy-number ColE1/pMB1/pBR322/pUC origin of replication
   4118..4978    -  CDS            AmpR: β-lactamase; bla; confers resistance to ampicillin, carbenicillin, and related antibiotics
   4979..5083    -  promoter       AmpR promoter: bla
   5110..5468    +  rep_origin     f1 ori (sequence partly withheld): f1 bacteriophage origin of replication; arrow indicates direction of (+) strand synthesis
   5570..118     -  CDS            lacZα (fragment) (across the origin): LacZα fragment of β-galactosidase; lacZ fragment
