[The description below was written by a language model from this plasmid's Addgene catalogue record and pLannotate feature annotations shown in this document.]
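Description:
pCRISPaint-sfGFP-3xP3-RFP is a 5.6 kb universal donor plasmid for CRISPaint, a homology-independent knock-in approach used here in Drosophila. It was built by Gibson cloning of sfGFP into the NotI/KpnI-cut pCRISPaint-T2A-Gal4-3xP3-RFP backbone, replacing the T2A-Gal4 payload. In bacteria it is a conventional high-copy cloning vector, with a ColE1/pUC-type origin and a β-lactamase gene for ampicillin selection. It also carries an f1 origin and remnants of a lacZα/lac promoter region, with T7 and T3 promoters flanking the insert.

The payload begins with a promoterless superfolder GFP coding sequence followed by an SV40 3′ region. That region contains small t and large T antigen fragments, the small t intron and the SV40 polyadenylation signal, and it terminates transcription. Because the donor lacks homology arms, it is designed to be linearised by Cas9 and ligated by end joining into a Cas9-cut site in a coding exon of a target gene. In the correct orientation and frame, sfGFP is then expressed under the endogenous gene's regulation and the transcript ends at the SV40 terminator. The annotation does not mark the donor's own CRISPR target site, although the method requires one upstream of sfGFP.

Downstream lies the transformation marker, a DsRed-Express coding sequence with its own SV40 poly(A). It is driven by a minimal hsp70 promoter fragment that, according to the catalogue entry, is coupled to 3xP3 eye-specific elements, though these are not annotated separately. The resulting red eye fluorescence allows insertion-bearing flies to be identified. Two loxP sites in the same orientation flank this marker cassette, so Cre recombinase should be able to excise it after an insertion line is established.
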