Addgene plasmid #127566: pCRISPaint-sfGFP-3xP3-RFP
Purpose: CRISPaint universal donor plasmid for gene exon insertion. Encodes sfGFP-SV40 and 3xP3-RFP visible eye marker.
Depositing lab: Norbert Perrimon. Depositing organization: Harvard Medical School. Publication: Gene Knock-Ins in Drosophila Using Homology-Independent Insertion of Universal Donor Plasmids. Bosch JA, Colbeth R, Zirin J, Perrimon N. Genetics. 2019 Nov 4. pii: genetics.119.302819. doi: 10.1534/genetics.119.302819. PubMed 31685521.
Backbone
  Vector backbone: pCRISPaint-T2A-Gal4-3xP3-RFP digested with NotI/KpnI
  Backbone manufacturer: Justin Bosch and Norbert Perrimon
  Vector type: Insect Expression, CRISPR
Growth in bacteria
  Bacterial resistance: Ampicillin, 100 μg/mL
  Growth temperature: 37°C
  Growth strain: DH5alpha
  Copy number: High Copy
Gene/Insert
  Gene/Insert name: sfGFP
  Cloning method: Gibson Cloning
  Sequencing primers: 5′ GTAAAACGACGGCCAG; 3′ GGAAAGTCCTTGGGGTCTTC
Terms and licenses: Academic/Nonprofit Terms; Industry Terms: Not Available to Industry
How to cite: pCRISPaint-sfGFP-3xP3-RFP was a gift from Norbert Perrimon (Addgene plasmid # 127566 ; http://n2t.net/addgene:127566 ; RRID:Addgene_127566)
